Addgene plasmid #51783: pHCAG-L2EOP
Purpose: The oriP/EBV nuclear antigen (EBNA)-1 elements of Epstein-Barr virus is fused in frame with the luciferase in the herpes simplex virus type-1 amplicon vector, provides prolonged transgene expression
Depositing lab: Paula Lam. Depositing organization: National Cancer Centre (SG). Publication: Hybrid herpes simplex virus/Epstein-Barr virus amplicon viral vectors confer enhanced transgene expression in primary human tumors and human bone marrow-derived mesenchymal stem cells. Sia KC, Chong WK, Ho IA, Yulyana Y, Endaya B, Huynh H, Lam PY. J Gene Med. 2010 Oct;12(10):848-58. doi: 10.1002/jgm.1506. PubMed 20963807.
Backbone
  Vector backbone: pHCAG amplicon vector
  Backbone manufacturer: pHCAG generated from our laboratory
  Backbone size w/o insert (bp): 7786
  Total vector size (bp): 13120
  Modifications to backbone: Insertion of luc2EBNA-1
  Vector type: herpes simplex virus type-1 amplicon vector
Growth in bacteria
  Bacterial resistance: Ampicillin, 100 μg/mL
  Growth temperature: 37°C
  Growth strain: Top10
  Copy number: High Copy
Gene/Insert 1
  Gene/Insert name: Luciferase-2A-EBNA-1 (alt name: L2EOP)
  Species: EBV and firefly
  Insert size (bp): 2972
  Promoter: CAG
  Cloning method: Restriction Enzyme; 5′ cloning site XhoI (not destroyed); 3′ cloning site PacI (not destroyed)
  Sequencing primers: 5′ 5’ ATCATGTCTGACGAGGGCCC 3’; 3′ 5’ GCTAGCCCTTTATGTGTAACTCTT 3’
Gene/Insert 2
  Gene/Insert name: OriP (alt name: OriP)
  Species: EBV
  Insert size (bp): 1973
Resource information
  A portion of this plasmid was derived from a plasmid made by: The EBNA-1/OriP elements were synthesized using PCR from pREP7 (Invitrogen).
Terms and licenses: Academic/Nonprofit Terms; Industry Terms: Not Available to Industry
Depositor comments: We would like to acknowledge, as a reference to depositing this plasmid, that the completed plasmid sequence is performed by Axil Scientific Sequencing , primer walking. Addgene sequencing results find several discrepancies within the full plasmid sequence, they are not believed to effect the function of the plasmid.
How to cite: pHCAG-L2EOP was a gift from Paula Lam (Addgene plasmid # 51783 ; http://n2t.net/addgene:51783 ; RRID:Addgene_51783)
