[The description below was written by a language model from this plasmid's Addgene catalogue record and pLannotate feature annotations shown in this document.]
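Description:
pHCAG-L2EOP is a 13.1 kb hybrid herpes simplex virus type 1/Epstein-Barr virus amplicon plasmid, built by inserting a luciferase-2A-EBNA-1 cassette and the EBV oriP element into the pHCAG amplicon backbone. In bacteria it is maintained at high copy through a ColE1/pUC-type origin and selected with ampicillin via the β-lactamase gene. As an amplicon, it is meant to be packaged into HSV-1 particles for delivery to mammalian cells. However, the automated feature table does not explicitly annotate the HSV-1 origin or packaging signal. The only herpes simplex hit is a short ICP34.5-matching fragment, which probably reflects residual viral sequence in the backbone.

The main expression unit is driven by the CAG promoter (CMV enhancer, chicken β-actin promoter and chimeric intron). It encodes firefly luciferase joined in frame through a foot-and-mouth disease virus F2A peptide to EBNA-1, so a single transcript yields the two proteins separately. EBNA-1 is annotated as two overlapping fragments, and both it and oriP were amplified from pREP7. oriP lies immediately downstream, followed by SV40 polyadenylation sequences. EBNA-1 binding to oriP allows the delivered DNA to replicate and persist as a nuclear episome, which is the stated basis for prolonged transgene expression, with luciferase as the quantifiable readout. A separate EGFP reading frame with an SV40 poly(A) signal is also present, presumably as a transduction marker, but its promoter is not identified in the record.

The associated work applied such vectors to primary human tumours and bone marrow-derived mesenchymal stem cells. The repository notes several sequence discrepancies that are not believed to affect function.
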