Features (pLannotate 1.2.2; 23 found; start..end, strand, type, name):
    241..333     +  CDS            ICP34.5 (fragment): ICP34_HHV11 - Also known as RL1. Experimental evidence at protein level: Swiss-Prot protein existence level 1. Plays essential roles in viral nuclear egress to mediate capsid transit across the nuclear membrane and also in the inhibition of host immune response. Facilitates nuclear egress cooperatively with host C1QBP and protein kinase C/PKC to induce lamin A/C phosphorylation and subsequent reorganization. In turn, lamina disassembles and nuclear egress occurs (PubMed:27630226). Recruits the serine/threonine protein phosphatase PPP1CA/PP1-alpha to dephosphorylate the translation initiation f
    475..579     +  promoter       AmpR promoter: bla
    580..1440    +  CDS            AmpR: β-lactamase; bla; confers resistance to ampicillin, carbenicillin, and related antibiotics
   1611..2199    +  rep_origin     ori: high-copy-number ColE1/pMB1/pBR322/pUC origin of replication
   2385..2436    -  misc_feature   bom (fragment): basis of mobility region from pBR322
   2477..2566    -  misc_feature   bom (fragment): basis of mobility region from pBR322
   2668..2708    -  CDS            rop (fragment): Rop protein, which maintains plasmids at low copy number; rop
   3759..4478    +  CDS            EGFP: the original enhanced GFP (Yang et al., 1996) mammalian codon-optimized
   4486..4620    +  polyA_signal   SV40 poly(A) signal: SV40 polyadenylation signal
   4644..4696    -  misc_feature   bom (fragment): basis of mobility region from pBR322
   4851..5230    +  enhancer       CMV enhancer: human cytomegalovirus immediate early enhancer
   5232..5509    +  promoter       chicken β-actin promoter: No description available
   5510..6483    +  intron         chimeric intron: chimera between introns from chicken β-actin and rabbit β-globin
   6580..8229    +  CDS            luciferase: firefly luciferase; luc+; enhanced luc+ version of the luciferase gene
   8230..8295    +  CDS            F2A: 2A peptide from foot-and-mouth disease virus polyprotein Eukaryotic ribosomes fail to insert a peptide bond between the Gly and Pro residues, yielding separate polypeptides.
   8299..8603    +  CDS            EBNA1 (fragment): Epstein-Barr nuclear antigen 1, also known as EBNA-1 crucial for latent viral infection, and for episomal amplification of vectors containing the oriP origin (Okita et al., 2013)
   8564..9552    +  CDS            EBNA1 (fragment): Epstein-Barr nuclear antigen 1, also known as EBNA-1 crucial for latent viral infection, and for episomal amplification of vectors containing the oriP origin (Okita et al., 2013)
   9635..9853    +  CDS            gL (fragment): GL_EBVB9 - Experimental evidence at protein level: Swiss-Prot protein existence level 1. The heterodimer glycoprotein H-glycoprotein L is required for the fusion of viral and plasma membranes leading to virus entry into the host cell. Acts as a functional inhibitor of gH and maintains gH in an inhibited form. Upon binding to host integrins, gL dissociates from gH leading to activation of the viral fusion glycoproteins gB and gH. Fusion of EBV with B-lymphocytes requires the additional receptor- binding protein gp42, which forms a complex with gH/gL. The heterodimer gH/gL targets also host EPHA
   9854..11643   +  rep_origin     oriP: Epstein-Barr virus oriP replication origin (Yates et al., 2000)
  11837..11937   -  polyA_signal   SV40 poly(A) signal (fragment): SV40 polyadenylation signal
  12017..12085   -  CDS            large T antigen (fragment): large T antigen from SV40 (simian virus 40)
  12214..12426   +  CDS            lacY (fragment): LACY_ECOLI - Experimental evidence at protein level: Swiss-Prot protein existence level 1. Responsible for transport of beta-galactosides into the cell, with the concomitant import of a proton (symport system). Can transport lactose, melibiose, lactulose or the analog methyl-1-thio-beta,D- galactopyranoside (TMG), but not sucrose or fructose (PubMed:1848449, PubMed:18177889, PubMed:22106930). The substrate specificity is directed toward the galactopyranosyl moiety of the substrate (PubMed:22106930). From Escherichia coli (strain K12).
  12426..12560   +  polyA_signal   SV40 poly(A) signal: SV40 polyadenylation signal
>Addgene plasmid #51783 | pHCAG-L2EOP | depositor full sequence | sequence record 79421 | pHCAG-L2EOP sequence 13120 bps
GGGGAGGAGCGGGGGGAGGAGCGGGGGGAGGAGCGGGGGGAGGAGCGGCCAGACCCCGAAAACGGGCCCC
CCCCAAAACACACCCCCCGGGGGTCGCGCGCGGCCCTTTAAAGCGGCGGCGGCGGGCAGCCCGGGCCCCC
CGCGGCCGAGACTAGCGAGTTAGACAGGCAAGCACTACTCGCCTCTGCACGCACATGCTTGCCTGTCAAA
CTCTACCACCCCGGCACGCTCTCTGTCTCCATGGCCCGCCGCCGCCGCCATCGCGGCCCCCGCCGCCCCC
GGCCGCCCGGGCCCACGGGCGCCGTCCCAACCGCACAGTCCCAGGTAACGACTCTAGGAATTAATTCTTG
AAGACGAAAGGGCCTCGTGATACGCCTATTTTTATAGGTTAATGTCATGATAATAATGGTTTCTTAGGGT
CGACCGGTCGACCGGTCGACCGGTCGACCAGGTGGCACTTTTCGGGGAAATGTGCGCGGAACCCCTATTT
GTTTATTTTTCTAAATACATTCAAATATGTATCCGCTCATGAGACAATAACCCTGATAAATGCTTCAATA
ATATTGAAAAAGGAAGAGTATGAGTATTCAACATTTCCGTGTCGCCCTTATTCCCTTTTTTGCGGCATTT
TGCCTTCCTGTTTTTGCTCACCCAGAAACGCTGGTGAAAGTAAAAGATGCTGAAGATCAGTTGGGTGCAC
GAGTGGGTTACATCGAACTGGATCTCAACAGCGGTAAGATCCTTGAGAGTTTTCGCCCCGAAGAACGTTT
TCCAATGATGAGCACTTTTAAAGTTCTGCTATGTGGCGCGGTATTATCCCGTGTTGACGCCGGGCAAGAG
CAACTCGGTCGCCGCATACACTATTCTCAGAATGACTTGGTTGAGTACTCACCAGTCACAGAAAAGCATC
TTACGGATGGCATGACAGTAAGAGAATTATGCAGTGCTGCCATAACCATGAGTGATAACACTGCGGCCAA
CTTACTTCTGACAACGATCGGAGGACCGAAGGAGCTAACCGCTTTTTTGCACAACATGGGGGATCATGTA
ACTCGCCTTGATCGTTGGGAACCGGAGCTGAATGAAGCCATACCAAACGACGAGCGTGACACCACGATGC
CTGCAGCAATGGCAACAACGTTGCGCAAACTATTAACTGGCGAACTACTTACTCTAGCTTCCCGGCAACA
ATTAATAGACTGGATGGAGGCGGATAAAGTTGCAGGACCACTTCTGCGCTCGGCCCTTCCGGCTGGCTGG
TTTATTGCTGATAAATCTGGAGCCGGTGAGCGTGGGTCTCGCGGTATCATTGCAGCACTGGGGCCAGATG
GTAAGCCCTCCCGTATCGTAGTTATCTACACGACGGGGAGTCAGGCAACTATGGATGAACGAAATAGACA
GATCGCTGAGATAGGTGCCTCACTGATTAAGCATTGGTAACTGTCAGACCAAGTTTACTCATATATACTT
TAGATTGATTTAAAACTTCATTTTTAATTTAAAAGGATCTAGGTGAAGATCCTTTTTGATAATCTCATGA
CCAAAATCCCTTAACGTGAGTTTTCGTTCCACTGAGCGTCAGACCCCGTAGAAAAGATCAAAGGATCTTC
TTGAGATCCTTTTTTTCTGCGCGTAATCTGCTGCTTGCAAACAAAAAAACCACCGCTACCAGCGGTGGTT
TGTTTGCCGGATCAAGAGCTACCAACTCTTTTTCCGAAGGTAACTGGCTTCAGCAGAGCGCAGATACCAA
ATACTGTCCTTCTAGTGTAGCCGTAGTTAGGCCACCACTTCAAGAACTCTGTAGCACCGCCTACATACCT
CGCTCTGCTAATCCTGTTACCAGTGGCTGCTGCCAGTGGCGATAAGTCGTGTCTTACCGGGTTGGACTCA
AGACGATAGTTACCGGATAAGGCGCAGCGGTCGGGCTGAACGGGGGGTTCGTGCACACAGCCCAGCTTGG
AGCGAACGACCTACACCGAACTGAGATACCTACAGCGTGAGCTATGAGAAAGCGCCACGCTTCCCGAAGG
GAGAAAGGCGGACAGGTATCCGGTAAGCGGCAGGGTCGGAACAGGAGAGCGCACGAGGGAGCTTCCAGGG
GGAAACGCCTGGTATCTTTATAGTCCTGTCGGGTTTCGCCACCTCTGACTTGAGCGTCGATTTTTGTGAT
GCTCGTCAGGGGGGCGGAGCCTATGGAAAAACGCCAGCAACGCGGCCTTTTTACGGTTCCTGGCCTTTTG
CTGGCCTTTTGCTCACATGTTCTTTCCTGCGTTATCCCCTGATTCTGTGGATAACCGTATTACCGCCTTT
GAGTGAGCTGATACCGCTCGCCGCAGCCGAACGACCGAGCGCAGCGAGTCAGTGAGCGAGGAAGCGGAAG
AGCGCCTGATGCGGTATTTTCTCCTTACGCATCTGTGCGGTATTTCACACCGCATAGGTCGACCGGTCGA
CCGGTCGACCGGTCGACCGGTCGACCATGGTGCACTCTCAGTACAATCTGCTCTGATGCCGCATAGTTAA
GCCAGTATACACTCCGCTATCGCTACGTGACTGGGTCATGGCTGCGCCCCGACACCCGCCAACACCCGCT
GACGCGCCCTGACGGGCTTGTCTGCTCCCGGCATCCGCTTACAGACAAGCTGTGACCGTCTCCGGGAGCT
GCATGTGTCAGAGGTTTTCACCGTCATCACCGAAACGCGCGAGGCAGCATGAATTATTCCATTATGCACG
ACCCCGCCCCGACGCCGGCACGCCGGGGGCCCGTGGCCGCGGCCCGTTGGTCGAACCCCCGGCCCCGCCC
ATCCGCGCCATCTGCCATGGGCGGGGCGCGAGGGCGGGTGGGTCCGCGCCCCGCCCCGCATGGCATCTCA
TTACCGCCCGATCCGGCGGTTTCCGCTTCCGTTCCGCATGCTAACGAGGAACAGGCAGGGGGCGGGGCCC
GGGCCCCGACTTCCCGGTTCGGCGGTAATGAGATACGAGCCCCGCGCGCCCGTTGGCCGTCCCCGGGCCC
CCCGGTCCCGCCCGCCGGACGCCGGGACCAACGGGACGGCGGGCGGCCCAAGGGCCGCCCGCCTTGCCGC
CCCCCCATTGGCCGGCGGGCGGGACCGCCCCAAGGGGGCGGGGCCGCCGGGTAAAAGAAGTGAGAACGCG
AAGCGTTCGCACTTCGTCCCAATATATATATATTATTAGGGCGAAGTGCGAGCACTGGCGCCGTGCCCGA
CTCCGCGCCGGCCCCGGGGGCGGGCCCGGGCGGCGGGGGGCGGGTCTCTCCGGCGCACATAAAGGCCCGG
CGCGACCGACGCCCGCAGACGGCGCCGGCCACGAACGACGGGAGCGGCTGCGGAGCACGCGGACCGGGAG
CGGGAGTCGCAGAGGGCCGTCGGAGCGGACGGCGTCGGCATCGCGACGCCCCGGCTCGGGATCGGGATCG
CATCGGAAAGGGACACGCGGACGCGGGGGGGAAAGACCCGCCCACCCCACCCACGAAACACAGGGGACGC
ACCCCGGGGGCCTCCGACGACAGAAACCCACCGGTCCGCCTTTTTTGCACGGGTAAGCACCTTGGGTGGG
CGGAGGAGGGGGGGACGCGGGGGCGGAGGAGGGGGGACGCGGGGGCGGAGGAGGGGGGACGCGGGGGCGG
AGGAGGGGGGACGCGGGGGCGGAGGAGGGGGGACGCGGGGGCGGAGGAGGGGGCTCACCCGCGTTCGTGC
CTTCCCGCAGGAGGAACGTCCTCGTCGATAAGCTGATCCATCGCCACCATGGTGAGCAAGGGCGAGGAGC
TGTTCACCGGGGTGGTGCCCATCCTGGTCGAGCTGGACGGCGACGTAAACGGCCACAAGTTCAGCGTGTC
CGGCGAGGGCGAGGGCGATGCCACCTACGGCAAGCTGACCCTGAAGTTCATCTGCACCACCGGCAAGCTG
CCCGTGCCCTGGCCCACCCTCGTGACCACCCTGACCTACGGCGTGCAGTGCTTCAGCCGCTACCCCGACC
ACATGAAGCAGCACGACTTCTTCAAGTCCGCCATGCCCGAAGGCTACGTCCAGGAGCGCACCATCTTCTT
CAAGGACGACGGCAACTACAAGACCCGCGCCGAGGTGAAGTTCGAGGGCGACACCCTGGTGAACCGCATC
GAGCTGAAGGGCATCGACTTCAAGGAGGACGGCAACATCCTGGGGCACAAGCTGGAGTACAACTACAACA
GCCACAACGTCTATATCATGGCCGACAAGCAGAAGAACGGCATCAAGGTGAACTTCAAGATCCGCCACAA
CATCGAGGACGGCAGCGTGCAGCTCGCCGACCACTACCAGCAGAACACCCCCATCGGCGACGGCCCCGTG
CTGCTGCCCGACAACCACTACCTGAGCACCCAGTCCGCCCTGAGCAAAGACCCCAACGAGAAGCGCGATC
ACATGGTCCTGCTGGAGTTCGTGACCGCCGCCGGGATCACTCTCGGCATGGACGAGCTGTACAAGTAAAG
CGGCCAACTTGTTTATTGCAGCTTATAATGGTTACAAATAAAGCAATAGCATCACAAATTTCACAAATAA
AGCATTTTTTTCACTGCATTCTAGTTGTGGTTTGTCCAAACTCATCAATGTATCTTATCATGTCTGGATC
GGTTTGAAGATCTCCCGATCCCCTATGGTGCACTCTCAGTACAATCTGCTCTGATGCCGCATAGTTAAGC
CAGTATCTGCTCCCTGCTTGTGTGTTGGAGGTCGCTGAGTAGTGCGCGAGCAAAATTTAAGCTACAACAA
GGCAAGGCTTGACCGACAATTGCATGAAGAATCTGCTTAGGGTTAGGCGTTTTGCGCTGCTTCGCGATGT
ACGGGCCAGATATACGCGTTGACATTGATTATTGACTAGTTATTAATAGTAATCAATTACGGGGTCATTA
GTTCATAGCCCATATATGGAGTTCCGCGTTACATAACTTACGGTAAATGGCCCGCCTGGCTGACCGCCCA
ACGACCCCCGCCCATTGACGTCAATAATGACGTATGTTCCCATAGTAACGCCAATAGGGACTTTCCATTG
ACGTCAATGGGTGGAGTATTTACGGTAAACTGCCCACTTGGCAGTACATCAAGTGTATCATATGCCAAGT
ACGCCCCCTATTGACGTCAATGACGGTAAATGGCCCGCCTGGCATTATGCCCAGTACATGACCTTATGGG
ACTTTCCTACTTGGCAGTACATCTACGTATTAGTCATCGCTATTACCATGGTCGAGGTGAGCCCCACGTT
CTGCTTCACTCTCCCCATCTCCCCCCCCTCCCCACCCCCAATTTTGTATTTATTTATTTTTTAATTATTT
TGTGCAGCGATGGGGGCGGGGGGGGGGGGGGGGCGCGCGCCAGGCGGGGCGGGGCGGGGCGAGGGGCGGG
GCGGGGCGAGGCGGAGAGGTGCGGCGGCAGCCAATCAGAGCGGCGCGCTCCGAAAGTTTCCTTTTATGGC
GAGGCGGCGGCGGCGGCGGCCCTATAAAAAGCGAAGCGCGCGGCGGGCGGGAGTCGCTGCGCGCTGCCTT
CGCCCCGTGCCCCGCTCCGCCGCCGCCTCGCGCCGCCCGCCCCGGCTCTGACTGACCGCGTTACTCCCAC
AGGTGAGCGGGCGGGACGGCCCTTCTCCTCCGGGCTGTAATTAGCGCTTGGTTTAATGACGGCTTGTTTC
TTTTCTGTGGCTGCGTGAAAGCCTTGAGGGGCTCCGGGAGGGCCCTTTGTGCGGGGGGAGCGGCTCGGGG
GGTGCGTGCGTGTGTGTGTGCGTGGGGAGCGCCGCGTGCGGCTCCGCGCTGCCCGGCGGCTGTGAGCGCT
GCGGGCGCGGCGCGGGGCTTTGTGCGCTCCGCAGTGTGCGCGAGGGGAGCGCGGCCGGGGGCGGTGCCCC
GCGGTGCGGGGGGGGCTGCGAGGGGAACAAAGGCTGCGTGCGGGGTGTGTGCGTGGGGGGGTGAGCAGGG
GGTGTGGGCGCGTCGGTCGGGCTGCAACCCCCCCTGCACCCCCCTCCCCGAGTTGCTGAGCACGGCCCGG
CTTCGGGTGCGGGGCTCCGTACGGGGCGTGGCGCGGGGCTCGCCGTGCCGGGCGGGGGGTGGCGGCAGGT
GGGGGTGCCGGGCGGGGCGGGGCCGCCTCGGGCCGGGGAGGGCTCGGGGGAGGGGCGCGGCGGCCCCCGG
AGCGCCGGCGGCTGTCGAGGCGCGGCGAGCCGCAGCCATTGCCTTTTATGGTAATCGTGCGAGAGGGCGC
AGGGACTTCCTTTGTCCCAAATCTGTGCGGAGCCGAAATCTGGGAGGCGCCGCCGCACCCCCTCTAGCGG
GCGCGGGGCGAAGCGGTGCGGCGCCGGCAGGAAGGAAATGGGCGGGGAGGGCCTTCGTGCGTCGCCGCGC
CGCCGTCCCCTTCTCCCTCTCCAGCCTCGGGGCTGTCCGCGGGGGGACGGCTGCCTTCGGGGGGGACGGG
GCAGGGCGGGGTTCGGCTTCTGGCGTGTGACCGGCGGCTCTAGCGTTTAAACTTAAGCTTGGTACCGAGC
TCGGATCCACTAGTCCAGTGTGGTGGAATTCTGCAGATATCCAGCACAGTGGCGGCCGCTCGAGCCACCA
TGGAAGACGCCAAAAACATAAAGAAAGGCCCGGCGCCATTCTATCCGCTGGAAGATGGAACCGCTGGAGA
GCAACTGCATAAGGCTATGAAGAGATACGCCCTGGTTCCTGGAACAATTGCTTTTACAGATGCACATATC
GAGGTGGACATCACTTACGCTGAGTACTTCGAAATGTCCGTTCGGTTGGCAGAAGCTATGAAACGATATG
GGCTGAATACAAATCACAGAATCGTCGTATGCAGTGAAAACTCTCTTCAATTCTTTATGCCGGTGTTGGG
CGCGTTATTTATCGGAGTTGCAGTTGCGCCCGCGAACGACATTTATAATGAACGTGAATTGCTCAACAGT
ATGGGCATTTCGCAGCCTACCGTGGTGTTCGTTTCCAAAAAGGGGTTGCAAAAAATTTTGAACGTGCAAA
AAAAGCTCCCAATCATCCAAAAAATTATTATCATGGATTCTAAAACGGATTACCAGGGATTTCAGTCGAT
GTACACGTTCGTCACATCTCATCTACCTCCCGGTTTTAATGAATACGATTTTGTGCCAGAGTCCTTCGAT
AGGGACAAGACAATTGCACTGATCATGAACTCCTCTGGATCTACTGGTCTGCCTAAAGGTGTCGCTCTGC
CTCATAGAACTGCCTGCGTGAGATTCTCGCATGCCAGAGATCCTATTTTTGGCAATCAAATCATTCCGGA
TACTGCGATTTTAAGTGTTGTTCCATTCCATCACGGTTTTGGAATGTTTACTACACTCGGATATTTGATA
TGTGGATTTCGAGTCGTCTTAATGTATAGATTTGAAGAAGAGCTGTTTCTGAGGAGCCTTCAGGATTACA
AGATTCAAAGTGCGCTGCTGGTGCCAACCCTATTCTCCTTCTTCGCCAAAAGCACTCTGATTGACAAATA
CGATTTATCTAATTTACACGAAATTGCTTCTGGTGGCGCTCCCCTCTCTAAGGAAGTCGGGGAAGCGGTT
GCCAAGAGGTTCCATCTGCCAGGTATCAGGCAAGGATATGGGCTCACTGAGACTACATCAGCTATTCTGA
TTACACCCGAGGGGGATGATAAACCGGGCGCGGTCGGTAAAGTTGTTCCATTTTTTGAAGCGAAGGTTGT
GGATCTGGATACCGGGAAAACGCTGGGCGTTAATCAAAGAGGCGAACTGTGTGTGAGAGGTCCTATGATT
ATGTCCGGTTATGTAAACAATCCGGAAGCGACCAACGCCTTGATTGACAAGGATGGATGGCTACATTCTG
GAGACATAGCTTACTGGGACGAAGACGAACACTTCTTCATCGTTGACCGCCTGAAGTCTCTGATTAAGTA
CAAAGGCTATCAGGTGGCTCCCGCTGAATTGGAATCCATCTTGCTCCAACACCCCAACATCTTCGACGCA
GGTGTCGCAGGTCTTCCCGACGATGACGCCGGTGAACTTCCCGCCGCCGTTGTTGTTTTGGAGCACGGAA
AGACGATGACGGAAAAAGAGATCGTGGATTACGTCGCCAGTCAAGTAACAACCGCGAAAAAGTTGCGCGG
AGGAGTTGTGTTTGTGGACGAAGTACCGAAAGGTCTTACCGGAAAACTCGACGCAAGAAAAATCAGAGAG
ATCCTCATAAAGGCCAAGAAGGGCGGAAAGATCGCCGTGGTGAAACAGACTTTGAATTTTGACCTTCTCA
AGTTGGCGGGAGACGTCGAGTCCAACCCTGGGCCCATCATGTCTGACGAGGGGCCAGGTACAGGACCTGG
AAATGGCCTAGGAGAGAAGGGAGACACATCTGGACCAGAAGGCTCCGGCGGCAGTGGACCTCAAAGAAGA
GGGGGTGATAACCATGGACGAGGACGGGGAAGAGGACGAGGACGAGGAGGCGGAAGACCAGGAGCCCCGG
GCGGCTCAGGATCAGGGCCAAGACATAGAGATGGTGTCCGGAGACCCCAAAAACGTCCAAGTTGCATTGG
CTGCAAAGGGACCCACGGTGGAACAGGAGCAGGAGCAGGAGCGGGAGGGGCAGGAGCAGGAGGTGGAGGC
CGGGGTCGAGGAGGCAGTGGAGGCCGGGGTCGAGGAGGTAGTGGAGGCCGGGGTCGAGGAGGTAGTGGAG
GCCGCCGGGGTAGAGGACGTGAAAGAGCCAGGGGGGGAAGTCGTGAAAGAGCCAGGGGGAGAGGTCGTGG
ACGTGGAGAAAAGAGGCCCAGGAGTCCCAGTAGTCAGTCATCATCATCCGGGTCTCCACCGCGCAGGCCC
CCTCCAGGTAGAAGGCCATTTTTCCACCCTGTAGGGGAAGCCGATTATTTTGAATACCACCAAGAAGGTG
GCCCAGATGGTGAGCCTGACGTGCCCCCGGGAGCGATAGAGCAGGGCCCCGCAGATGACCCAGGAGAAGG
CCCAAGCACTGGACCCCGGGGTCAGGGTGATGGAGGCAGGCGCAAAAAAGGAGGGTGGTTTGGAAAGCAT
CGTGGTCAAGGAGGTTCCAACCCGAAATTTGAGAACATTGCAGAAGGTTTAAGAGCTCTCCTGGCTAGGA
GTCACGTAGAAAGGACTACCGACGAAGGAACTTGGGTCGCCGGTGTGTTCGTATATGGAGGTAGTAAGAC
CTCCCTTTACAACCTAAGGCGAGGAACTGCCCTTGCTATTCCACAATGTCGTCTTACACCATTGAGTCGT
CTCCCCTTTGGAATGGCCCCTGGACCCGGCCCACAACCTGGCCCGCTAAGGGAGTCCATTGTCTGTTATT
TCATGGTCTTTTTACAAACTCATATATTTGCTGAGGTTTTGAAGGATGCGATTAAGGACCTTGTTATGAC
AAAGCCCGCTCCTACCTGCAATATCAGGGTGACTGTGTGCAGCTTTGACGATGGAGTAGATTTGCCTCCC
TGGTTTCCACCTATGGTGGAAGGGGCTGCCGCGGAGGGTGATGACGGAGATGACGGAGATGAAGGAGGTG
ATGGAGATGAGGGTGAGGAAGGGCAGGAGTGATGTAACTTGTTAGGAGACGCCCTCAATCGTATTAAAAG
CCGTGTATTCCCCCGCACTAAAGAATAAATCCCCAGTAGACATCATGCGTGCTGTTGGTGTATTTCTGGC
CATCTGTCTTGTCACCATTTTCGTCCTCCCAACATGGGGCAATTGGGCATACCCATGTTGTCACGTCACT
CAGCTCCGCGCTCAACACCTTCTCGCGTTGGAAAACATTAGCGACATTTACCTGGTGAGCAATCAGACAT
GCGACGGCTTTAGCCTGGCCTCCTTAAATTCACCTAAGAATGGGAGCAACCAGCAGGAAAAGGACAAGCA
GCGAAAATTCACGCCCCCTTGGGAGGTGGCGGCATATGCAAAGGATAGCACTCCCACTCTACTACTGGGT
ATCATATGCTGACTGTATATGCATGAGGATAGCATATGCTACCCGGATACAGATTAGGATAGCATATACT
ACCCAGATATAGATTAGGATAGCATATGCTACCCAGATATAGATTAGGATAGCCTATGCTACCCAGATAT
AAATTAGGATAGCATATACTACCCAGATATAGATTAGGATAGCATATGCTACCCAGATATAGATTAGGAT
AGCCTATGCTACCCAGATATAGATTAGGATAGCATATGCTACCCAGATATAGATTAGGATAGCATATGCT
ATCCAGATATTTGGGTAGTATATGCTACCCAGATATAAATTAGGATAGCATATACTACCCTAATCTCTAT
TAGGATAGCATATGCTACCCGGATACAGATTAGGATAGCATATACTACCCAGATATAGATTAGGATAGCA
TATGCTACCCAGATATAGATTAGGATAGCCTATGCTACCCAGATATAAATTAGGATAGCATATACTACCC
AGATATAGATTAGGATAGCATATGCTACCCAGATATAGATTAGGATAGCCTATGCTACCCAGATATAGAT
TAGGATAGCATATGCTATCCAGATATTTGGGTAGTATATGCTACCCATGGCAACATTAGCCCACCGTGCT
CTCAGCGACCTCGTGAATATGAGGACCAACAACCCTGTGCTTGGCGCTCAGGCGCAAGTGTGTGTAATTT
GTCCTCCAGATCGCAGCAATCGCGCCCCTATCTTGGCCCGCCCACCTACTTATGCAGGTATTCCCCGGGG
TGCCATTAGTGGTTTTGTGGGCAAGTGGTTTGACCGCAGTGGTTAGCGGGGTTACAATCAGCCAAGTTAT
TACACCCTTATTTTACAGTCCAAAACCGCAGGGCGGCGTGTGGGGGCTGACGCGTGCCCCCACTCCACAA
TTTCAAAAAAAAGAGTGGCCACTTGTCTTTGTTTATGGGCCCCATTGGCGTGGAGCCCCGTTTAATTTTC
GGGGGTGTTAGAGACAACCAGTGGAGTCCGCTGCTGTCGGCGTCCACTCTCTTTCCCCTTGTTACAAATA
GAGTGTAACAACATGGTTCACCTGTCTTGGTCCCTGCCTGGGACACATCTTAATAACCCCAGTATCATAT
TGCACTAGGATTATGTGTTGCCCATAGCCATAAATTCGTGTGAGATGGACATCCAGTCTTTACGGCTTGT
CCCCACCCCATGGATTTCTATTGTTAAAGATATTCAGAATGTTTCATTCCTACACTAGTATTTATTGCCC
AAGGGGTTTGTGAGGGTTATATTGGTGTCATAGCACAATGCCACCACTGAACCCCCCGTCCAAATTTTAT
TCTGGGGGCGTCACCTGAAACCTTGTTTTCGAGCACCTCACATACACCTTACTGTTCACAACTCAGCAGT
TATTCTATTAGCTAAACGAAGGAGAATGAAGAAGCAGGCGAAGATTCAGGAGAGTTCACTGCCCGCTCCT
TGATCTTCAGCCACTGCCCTTGTGACTAAAATGGTTCACTACCCTCGTGGAATCCTGACCCCATGTAAAT
AAAACCGTGACAGCTCATGGGGTGGGAGATATCGCTGTTCCTTAGGACCCTTTTACTAACCCTAATTCGA
TAGCATATGCTTCCCGTTGGGTAACATATGCTATTGAATTAGGGTTAGTCTGGATAGTATATACTACTAC
CCGGGAAGCATATGCTACCCGTTTAGGGTTAACAAGGGGGCCTTATAAACACTATTGCTAATGCCCTCTT
GAGGGTCCGCTTATCGGTAGCTACACAGGCCCCTCTGATTGACGTTGGTGTAGCCTCCCGTAGTCTTCCT
GGGCCCCTGGGAGGTACATGTCCCCCAGCATTGGTGTAAGAGCTTCAGCCAAGAGTTACACATAAAGGGC
TAGCTCGACATGATAAGATACATTGATGAGTTTGGACAAACCACAACTAGAATGCAGTGAAAAAAATGCT
TTATTTGTGAAATTTGTGATGCTATTGCTTTATTTGTGAAATTTGTGATGCTATTGCTTTATTTGTAACC
ATTATAAGCTGCAATAAACAAGTTAACAACAACAATTGCATTCATTTTATGTTTCAGGTTCAGGGGGAGG
TGTGGGAGGTTTTTTAAAGCAAGTAAAACCTCTACAAATGTGGTAGATCCATTTAAATGTTAATTAAATT
CCAGCTGAGCGCCGGTCGCTACCATTACCAGTTGGTCTGGTGTCAAAAATAATAATAACCGGGCAGGCCA
TGTCTGCCCGTATTTCGCGTAAGGAAATCCATTATGTACTATTTAAAAAACACAAACTTTTGGATGTTCG
GTTTATTCTTTTTCTTTTACTTTTTTATCATGGGAGCCTACTTCCCGTTTTTCCCGATTTGGCTACATGA
CATCAACCATATCAGCAAAAGTGATACGGGTATTATTTTTGCCGCTATTTCTCTGTTCTCGCTATTATTC
CAACCGCTGTTTGGTCTGCTTTCTGACAAACTCGGAACTTGTTTATTGCAGCTTATAATGGTTACAAATA
AAGCAATAGCATCACAAATTTCACAAATAAAGCATTTTTTTCACTGCATTCTAGTTGTGGTTTGTCCAAA
CTCATCAATGTATCTTATCATGTCTGGATCTCTGACCTGAGATTGGCGGCACTGAGGTAGAGATGCCCGA
ACCCCCCCGAGGGAGCGCGGGACGCGGCCGGGGAGGGCTGGGGCCGGGGAGGGCTGGGGCCGGGGAGGGC
TGGGGCCGGGGAGGGCTGGGGCCGGGGAGGGCTGGGGCCGGGGAGGGCTGGGGCTGGGGAGGGGCGGTGG
TGTGTAGCAGGAGCGGTGTGTTGCGCCGGGGTACGTCTGGAGGAGCGGGAGGTGCGCGGTGACGTGTGGA
TGAGGAACAGGAGTTGTTGCGCGGTGAGTTGTCGCTGTGAGTTGTGTTGTTGGGCAGGTGTGGTGGATGA
CGTGACGTGTGACGTGCGGAGTGCGCCGTGCTCTGTTGGTTTCACCTGTGGCAGCCCGGGCCCCCCGCGG
GCGCGCGCGCGCGCAAAAAAGGCGGGCGGCGGTCCGGGCGGCGTGCGCGCGCGCGGCGGGCGTGGGGGGC
GGGGCCGCGGGAGCGGGGGGAGGAGCGGGGGGAGGAGCGGGGGGAGGAGCGGGGGGAGGAGCGGGGGGAG
GAGCGGGGGGAGGAGCGGGGGGAGGAGCGG
