>Addgene plasmid #51783 | pHCAG-L2EOP | addgene partial sequence | sequence record 81993 | EGFP-C 5'-CATGGTCCTGCTGGAGTTCGTG-3'
CTGCAGGCATGCAAGCTTGAGTATTCTATAGTGTCACCTACATAGCTGGGCGTAATCATGGTCATAGCTG
TTTCCTGTGTGAAATTGTTATCCGCTCACAATTCCACACAACATACGAGCCGGAAGCATAAAGTGTAAAG
CCTGGGGTGCCTAATGAGTGAGCTAACTCACATTAATTGCGTTGCGCTCACTGCCCGCTTTCCAGTCGGG
AAACCTGTCGTGCCAGCTGCATTAATGAATCGGCCAACGCGCGGGGAGAGGCGGTTTGCGTATTGGGCGC
TCTTCCGCTTCCTCGCTCACTGACTCGCTGCGCTCGGTCGTTCGGCTGCGGCGAGCGGTATCAGCTCACT
CAAAGGCGGTAATACGGTTATCCACAGAATCAGGGGATAACGCAGGAAAGAACATGTGAGCAAAAGGCCA
GCAAAAGGCCAGGAACCGTAAAAAGGCCGCGTTGCTGGCGTTTTTCCATAGGCTCCGCCCCCCTGACGAG
CATCACAAAAATCGACGCTCAAGTCAGAGGTGGCGAAACCCGACAGGACTATAAAGATACCAGGCGTTTC
CCCCTGGAAGCTCCCTCGTGCGCTCTCCTGTTCCGACCCTGCCGCTTACCGGATACCTGTCCGCCTTTCT
CCCTTCGGGAAGCGTGGCGCTTTCTCATAGCTCACGCTGTAGGTATCTCAGTTCGGTGTAGGTCGTTCGC
TCCAAGCTGGGCTGTGTGCACGAACCCCCCGTTCAGCCCGACCGCTGCGCCTTATCCGGTAACTATCGTC
TTGAGTCCAACCCGGTA
