>Addgene plasmid #51783 | pHCAG-L2EOP | addgene partial sequence | sequence record 82679 | Ppyralis-luc-R 5'-CAGCCCATATCGTTTCATAGCTTCT-3'
CCACCTCGATATGTGCATCTGTAAAAGCAATTGTTCCAGGAACCAGGGCGTATCTCTTCATAGCCTTATG
CAGTTGCTCTCCAGCGGTTCCATCTTCCAGCGGATAGAATGGCGCCGGGCCTTTCTTTATGTTTTTGGCG
TCTTCCATGGTGGCTCGAGCGGCCGCCACTGTGCTGGATATCTGCAGAATTCCACCACACTGGACTAGTG
GATCCGAGCTCGGTACCAAGCTTAAGTTTAAACGCTAGAGCCGCCGGTCACACGCCAGAAGCCGAACCCC
GCCCTGCCCCGTCCCCCCCGAAGGCAGCCGTCTGC
